Addgene plasmid #61105: Filamin-M-stFRET
Purpose: Expression of Filamin with internal stFRET inserted to measure mechanical stress in real time
Depositing lab: Fred Sachs. Depositing organization: University at Buffalo (SUNY Buffalo). Publication: A fluorescence energy transfer-based mechanical stress sensor for specific proteins in situ. Meng F, Suchyna TM, Sachs F. FEBS J. 2008 Jun;275(12):3072-87. doi: 10.1111/j.1742-4658.2008.06461.x. Epub 2008 May 10. PubMed 18479457.
Backbone
  Vector backbone: pEYFP–C1
  Backbone manufacturer: Clontech
  Backbone size w/o insert (bp): 4700
  Total vector size (bp): 13552
  Modifications to backbone: Gene was subcloned into the pEYFP-C1 vector in which the yellow fluorescent protein (YFP) gene was deleted.
  Vector type: Mammalian Expression
  Selectable markers: Neomycin (select with G418)
Growth in bacteria
  Bacterial resistance: Kanamycin, 50 μg/mL
  Growth temperature: 37°C
  Growth strain: DH5alpha
  Copy number: Unknown
Gene/Insert
  Gene/Insert name: filamin-stFRET
  Promoter: CMV
  Cloning method: Restriction Enzyme; 5′ cloning site NheI (unknown if destroyed); 3′ cloning site Unknown (unknown if destroyed)
  Sequencing primers: 5′ CMV Forward; 3′ SV40 poly A Reverse
Resource information
  A portion of this plasmid was derived from a plasmid made by: pEYFP–C1 Venus and pECFP–C1 Cerulean plasmids were generous gifts from David W. Piston. Cerulean gene was sub-cloned from pECFP-C1 and EcoRI and ApaI restriction enzyme sites were introduced into 5 prime and 3 prime of Cerulean DNA fragment. This DNA fragment was inserted into multiple cloning site of pEYFP-C1 Venus by EcoRI and ApaI digestion then ligation. The resulting vector has Venus followed closely by Cerulean and between them there are two restriction enzyme sites BglII and EcoRI which then were employed to insert the alpha-helix linker. The alpha-helix linker DNA was amplified by PCR and BglII and EcoRI sites were introduced into 5 prime and 3 prime ends. The final construct with alpha-helix connecting Venus and Cerulean was named stFRET and ready for eukaryotic expression.
Terms and licenses: Academic/Nonprofit Terms; Industry Terms: Not Available to Industry
How to cite: Filamin-M-stFRET was a gift from Fred Sachs (Addgene plasmid # 61105 ; http://n2t.net/addgene:61105 ; RRID:Addgene_61105)
