[The description below was written by a language model from this plasmid's Addgene catalogue record and pLannotate feature annotations shown in this document.]
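Description:
Filamin-M-stFRET is a 13.5 kb mammalian expression plasmid built on the Clontech pEYFP-C1 backbone, from which the original YFP coding sequence was removed before the insert was subcloned. It is propagated in E. coli through a high-copy ColE1/pUC-type origin and also carries an f1 origin. A single NeoR/KanR (aminoglycoside phosphotransferase) gene sits behind tandem bacterial (bla-type) and SV40 early promoters and ends with the HSV TK polyadenylation signal, so the same cassette gives kanamycin resistance in bacteria and G418 selection in mammalian cells.

The payload is a filamin open reading frame driven by the CMV immediate-early enhancer and promoter and terminated by the SV40 poly(A) signal. The stFRET cassette lies inside the filamin coding sequence rather than at either end. As described in the record, stFRET consists of Venus followed by Cerulean, joined by an alpha-helical linker cloned between them. The annotation places mVenus and mCerulean about 120 nt apart, roughly 3 kb downstream of the promoter and about 5 kb before the end of the insert. The automated annotation recognises only a short C-terminal stretch of the host protein, by similarity to rabbit filamin B. The record itself does not state the filamin isoform or species, so this match should not be read as a firm identification.

Because the donor and acceptor fluorophores are held by a linker embedded within a cytoskeletal cross-linking protein, mechanical strain on filamin is expected to alter the FRET signal between them. The stated purpose is real-time measurement of mechanical stress in filamin in expressing cells.
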