Features (pLannotate 1.2.2; 15 found; start..end, strand, type, name):
     61..364     +  enhancer       CMV enhancer: human cytomegalovirus immediate early enhancer
    365..568     +  promoter       CMV promoter: human cytomegalovirus (CMV) immediate early promoter
   3627..4340    +  CDS            mVenus: mVenus is a basic (constitutively fluorescent) yellow fluorescent protein published in 2006, derived from Aequorea victoria. It is reported to be a rapidly-maturing monomer with moderate acid sensitivity.
   4464..5180    +  CDS            mCerulean: mCerulean is a basic (constitutively fluorescent) cyan fluorescent protein published in 2005, derived from Aequorea victoria. It is reported to be a very rapidly-maturing monomer.
   9291..10163   +  CDS            FLNB: FLNB_RABIT - Experimental evidence at protein level: Swiss-Prot protein existence level 1. Connects cell membrane constituents to the actin cytoskeleton. May promote orthogonal branching of actin filaments and links actin filaments to membrane glycoproteins. Anchors various transmembrane proteins to the actin cytoskeleton (By similarity). From Oryctolagus cuniculus (Rabbit).
  10167..10216   +  misc_feature   MCS (fragment): multiple cloning site
  10233..10317   +  CDS            large T antigen (fragment): large T antigen from SV40 (simian virus 40)
  10340..10461   +  polyA_signal   SV40 poly(A) signal: SV40 polyadenylation signal
  10495..10923   -  rep_origin     f1 ori (sequence partly withheld): f1 bacteriophage origin of replication; arrow indicates direction of (+) strand synthesis
  10950..11054   +  promoter       AmpR promoter: bla
  11056..11413   +  promoter       SV40 promoter: SV40 enhancer and early promoter
  11448..12242   +  CDS            NeoR/KanR: aminoglycoside phosphotransferase from Tn5; aph(3')-II (or nptII); confers resistance to neomycin, kanamycin, and G418 (Geneticin®)
  12263..12415   +  CDS            ble (fragment): BLE_KLEPN - Experimental evidence at protein level: Swiss-Prot protein existence level 1. Binding protein with a strong affinity to the bleomycin family of antibiotics. Binds to CL990; an antimitotic-antibiotic compound. From Klebsiella pneumoniae.
  12474..12521   +  polyA_signal   HSV TK poly(A) signal: herpes simplex virus thymidine kinase polyadenylation signal (Cole and Stacy, 1985)
  12850..13438   +  rep_origin     ori: high-copy-number ColE1/pMB1/pBR322/pUC origin of replication
>Addgene plasmid #61105 | Filamin-M-stFRET | depositor full sequence | sequence record 106601 | Filamin-M-stFRET
TAGTTATTAATAGTAATCAATTACGGGGTCATTAGTTCATAGCCCATATATGGAGTTCCGCGTTACATAA
CTTACGGTAAATGGCCCGCCTGGCTGACCGCCCAACGACCCCCGCCCATTGACGTCAATAATGACGTATG
TTCCCATAGTAACGCCAATAGGGACTTTCCATTGACGTCAATGGGTGGAGTATTTACGGTAAACTGCCCA
CTTGGCAGTACATCAAGTGTATCATATGCCAAGTACGCCCCCTATTGACGTCAATGACGGTAAATGGCCC
GCCTGGCATTATGCCCAGTACATGACCTTATGGGACTTTCCTACTTGGCAGTACATCTACGTATTAGTCA
TCGCTATTACCATGGTGATGCGGTTTTGGCAGTACATCAATGGGCGTGGATAGCGGTTTGACTCACGGGG
ATTTCCAAGTCTCCACCCCATTGACGTCAATGGGAGTTTGTTTTGGCACCAAAATCAACGGGACTTTCCA
AAATGTCGTAACAACTCCGCCCCATTGACGCAAATGGGCGGTAGGCGTGTACGGTGGGAGGTCTATATAA
GCAGAGCTGGTTTAGTGAACCGTCAGATCCGCTAGCATGAGTAGCTCCCACTCTCGGGCGGGCCAGAGCG
CAGCAGGCGCGGCTCCGGGCGGCGGCGTCGACACGCGGGACGCCGAGATGCCGGCCACCGAGAAGGACCT
GGCGGAGGACGCGCCATGGAAGAAGATCCAGCAGAACACTTTCACGCGCTGGTGCAACGAGCACCTGAAG
TGCGTGAGCAAGCGCATCGCCAACCTGCAGACGGACCTGAGCGACGGGCTGCGGCTTATCGCGCTGTTGG
AGGTGCTCAGCCAGAAGAAGATGCACCGCAAGCACAACCAGCGGCCCACTTTCCGCCAAATGCAGCTTGA
GAACGTGTCGGTGGCACTCGAGTTCCTGGACCGCGAGAGCATCAAACTGGTGTCCATCGACAGCAAGGCC
ATCGTGGACGGGAACCTGAAGCTGATCCTGGGCCTCATCTGGACCCTGATCCTGCACTACTCCATCTCCA
TGCCCATGTGGGACGAGGAGGAGGATGAGGAGGCCAAGAAGCAGACCCCCAAGCAGAGGCTCCTGGGCTG
GATCCAGAACAAGCTGCCGCAGCTGCCCATCACCAACTTCAGCCGGGACTGGCAGAGCGGCCGGGCCCTG
GGCGCCCTGGTGGACAGCTGTGCCCCGGGCCTGTGTCCTGACTGGGACTCTTGGGACGCCAGCAAGCCCG
TTACCAATGCGCGAGAGGCCATGCAGCAGGCGGATGACTGGCTGGGCATCCCCCAGGTGATCACCCCCGA
GGAGATTGTGGACCCCAACGTGGACGAGCACTCTGTCATGACCTACCTGTCCCAGTTCCCCAAGGCCAAG
CTGAAGCCAGGGGCTCCCTTGCGGCCCAAACTGAACCCGAAGAAAGCCCGTGCCTACGGGCCAGGCATCG
AGCCCACAGGCAACATGGTGAAGAAGCGGGCAGAGTTCACTGTGGAGACCAGAAGTGCTGGCCAGGGAGA
GGTGCTGGTGTACGTGGAGGACCCGGCCGGACACCAGGAGGAGGCAAAAGTGACCGCCAATAACGACAAG
AACCGCACCTTCTCCGTCTGGTACGTCCCCGAGGTGACGGGGACTCATAAGGTTACTGTGCTCTTTGCTG
GCCAGCACATCGCCAAGAGCCCCTTCGAGGTGTACGTGGATAAGTCACAGGGTGACGCCAGCAAAGTGAC
AGCCCAAGGTCCCGGCCTGGAGCCCAGTGGCAACATCGCCAACAAGACCACCTACTTTGAGATCTTTACG
GCAGGAGCTGGCACGGGCGAGGTCGAGGTTGTGATCCAGGACCCCATGGGACAGAAGGGCACGGTAGAGC
CTCAGCTGGAGGCCCGGGGCGACAGCACATACCGCTGCAGCTACCAGCCCACCATGGAGGGCGTCCACAC
CGTGCACGTCACGTTTGCCGGCGTGCCCATCCCTCGCAGCCCCTACACTGTCACTGTTGGCCAAGCCTGT
AACCCGAGTGCCTGCCGGGCGGTTGGCCGGGGCCTCCAGCCCAAGGGTGTGCGGGTGAAGGAGACAGCTG
ACTTCAAGGTGTACACAAAGGGCGCTGGCAGTGGGGAGCTGAAGGTCACCGTGAAGGGCCCCAAGGGAGA
GGAGCGCGTGAAGCAGAAGGACCTGGGGGATGGCGTGTATGGCTTCGAGTATTACCCCATGGTCCCTGGA
ACCTATATCGTCACCATCACGTGGGGTGGTCAGAACATCGGGCGCAGTCCCTTCGAAGTGAAGGTGGGCA
CCGAGTGTGGCAATCAGAAGGTACGGGCCTGGGGCCCTGGGCTGGAGGGCGGCGTCGTTGGCAAGTCAGC
AGACTTTGTGGTGGAGGCTATCGGGGACGACGTGGGCACGCTGGGCTTCTCGGTGGAAGGGCCATCGCAG
GCTAAGATCGAATGTGACGACAAGGGCGACGGCTCCTGTGATGTGCGCTACTGGCCGCAGGAGGCTGGCG
AGTATGCCGTTCACGTGCTGTGCAACAGCGAAGACATCCGCCTCAGCCCCTTCATGGCTGACATCCGTGA
CGCGCCCCAGGACTTCCACCCAGACAGGGTGAAGGCACGTGGGCCTGGATTGGAGAAGACAGGTGTGGCC
GTCAACAAGCCAGCAGAGTTCACAGTGGATGCCAAGCACGGTGGCAAGGCCCCACTTCGGGTCCAAGTCC
AGGACAATGAAGGCTGCCCTGTGGAGGCGTTGGTCAAGGACAACGGCAATGGCACTTACAGCTGCTCCTA
CGTGCCCAGGAAGCCGGTGAAGCACACAGCCATGGTGTCCTGGGGAGGCGTCAGCATCCCCAACAGCCCC
TTCAGGGTGAATGTGGGAGCTGGCAGCCACCCCAACAAGGTCAAAGTATACGGCCCCGGAGTAGCCAAGA
CAGGGCTCAAGGCCCACGAGCCCACCTACTTCACTGTGGACTGCGCCGAGGCTGGCCAGGGGGACGTCAG
CATCGGCATCAAGTGTGCCCCTGGAGTGGTAGGCCCCGCCGAAGCTGACATCGACTTCGACATCATCCGC
AATGACAATGACACCTTCACGGTCAAGTACACGCCCCGGGGGGCTGGCAGCTACACCATTATGGTCCTCT
TTGCTGACCAGGCCACGCCCACCAGCCCCATCCGAGTCAAGGTGGAGCCCTCTCATGACGCCAGTAAGGT
GAAGGCCGAGGGCCCTGGCCTCAGTCGCACTGGTGTCGAGCTTGGCAAGCCCACCCACTTCACAGTAAAT
GCCAAAGCTGCTGGCAAAGGCAAGCTGGACGTCCAGTTCTCAGGACTCACCAAGGGGGATGCAGTGCGAG
ATGTGGACATCATCGACCACCATGACAACACCTACACAGTCAAGTACACGCCTGTCCAGCAGGGTCCAGT
AGGCGTCAATGTCACTTATGGAGGGGATCCCATCCCTAAGAGCCCTTTCTCAGTGGCAGTATCTCCAAGC
CTGGACCTCAGCAAGATCAAGGTGTCTGGCCTGGGAGAGAAGGTGGACGTTGGCAAAGACCAGGAGTTCA
CAGTCAAATCAAAGGGTGCTGGTGGTACCGGTGGCGGAAAGCTTCAGCTGGGATCCGTGAGCAAGGGCGA
GGAGCTGTTCACCGGGGTGGTGCCCATCCTGGTCGAGCTGGACGGCGACGTAAACGGCCACAAGTTCAGC
GTGTCCGGCGAGGGCGAGGGCGATGCCACCTACGGCAAGCTGACCCTGAAGCTGATCTGCACCACCGGCA
AGCTGCCCGTGCCCTGGCCCACCCTCGTGACCACCCTGGGCTACGGCCTGCAGTGCTTCGCCCGCTACCC
CGACCACATGAAGCAGCACGACTTCTTCAAGTCCGCCATGCCCGAAGGCTACGTCCAGGAGCGCACCATC
TTCTTCAAGGACGACGGCAACTACAAGACCCGCGCCGAGGTGAAGTTCGAGGGCGACACCCTGGTGAACC
GCATCGAGCTGAAGGGCATCGACTTCAAGGAGGACGGCAACATCCTGGGGCACAAGCTGGAGTACAACTA
CAACAGCCACAACGTCTATATCACCGCCGACAAGCAGAAGAACGGCATCAAGGCCAACTTCAAGATCCGC
CACAACATCGAGGACGGCGGCGTGCAGCTCGCCGACCACTACCAGCAGAACACCCCCATCGGCGACGGCC
CCGTGCTGCTGCCCGACAACCACTACCTGAGCTACCAGTCCAAACTGAGCAAAGACCCCAACGAGAAGCG
CGATCACATGGTCCTGCTGGAGTTCGTGACCGCCGCCGGGATCACTCTCGGCATGGACGAGCTGTACAAG
TCCGGACTCAGATCTGGGCTGCGCAAGCGCTTACGAAAATTTAGAAACAAGATTAAAGAAAAGCTTAAAA
AAATTGGTCAGAAAATCCAGGGTTTCGTGCCGATACTTGCAGGTGTGAATTCCATGGTGAGCAAGGGCGA
GGAGCTGTTCACCGGGGTGGTGCCCATCCTGGTCGAGCTGGACGGCGACGTAAACGGCCACAAGTTCAGC
GTGTCCGGCGAGGGCGAGGGCGATGCCACCTACGGCAAGCTGACCCTGAAGTTCATCTGCACCACCGGCA
AGCTGCCCGTGCCCTGGCCCACCCTCGTGACCACCCTGACCTGGGGCGTGCAGTGCTTCGCCCGCTACCC
CGACCACATGAAGCAGCACGACTTCTTCAAGTCCGCCATGCCCGAAGGCTACGTCCAGGAGCGCACCATC
TTCTTCAAGGACGACGGCAACTACAAGACCCGCGCCGAGGTGAAGTTCGAGGGCGACACCCTGGTGAACC
GCATCGAGCTGAAGGGCATCGACTTCAAGGAGGACGGCAACATCCTGGGGCACAAGCTGGAGTACAACGC
CATCAGCGACAACGTCTATATCACCGCCGACAAGCAGAAGAACGGCATCAAGGCCAACTTCAAGATCCGC
CACAACATCGAGGACGGCAGCGTGCAGCTCGCCGACCACTACCAGCAGAACACCCCCATCGGCGACGGCC
CCGTGCTGCTGCCCGACAACCACTACCTGAGCACCCAGTCCAAGCTGAGCAAAGACCCCAACGAGAAGCG
CGATCACATGGTCCTGCTGGAGTTCGTGACCGCCGCCGGGATCACTCTCGGCATGGACGAGCTGTACAAG
CATCATCACCACCATCATCACCACGGAGGTGGCAGCGGCCGCCAAGGCAAAGTGGCATCCAAGATTGTGG
GCCCCTCGGGTGCAGCGGTGCCCTGCAAGGTGGAGCCAGGCCTGGGGGCTGACAACAGTGTGGTGCGCTT
CCTGCCCCGTGAGGAAGGGCCCTATGAGGTGGAGGTGACCTATGACGGCGTGCCCGTGCCTGGCAGCCCC
TTTCCTCTGGAAGCTGTGGCCCCCACCAAGCCTAGCAAGGTGAAGGCGTTTGGGCCGGGGCTGCAGGGAG
GCAGTGCGGGCTCCCCCGCCCGCTTCACCATCGACACCAAGGGCGCCGGCACAGGTGGCCTGGGCCTGAC
GGTGGAGGGCCCCTGTGAGGCGCAGCTCGAGTGCTTGGACAATGGGGATGGCACATGTTCCGTGTCCTAC
GTGCCCACCGAGCCCGGGGACTACAACATCAACATCCTCTTCGCTGACACCCACATCCCTGGCTCCCCAT
TCAAGGCCCACGTGGTTCCCTGCTTTGACGCATCCAAAGTCAAGTGCTCAGGCCCCGGGCTGGAGCGGGC
CACCGCTGGGGAGGTGGGCCAATTCCAAGTGGACTGCTCGAGCGCGGGCAGCGCGGAGCTGACCATTGAG
ATCTGCTCGGAGGCGGGGCTTCCGGCCGAGGTGTACATCCAGGACCACGGTGATGGCACGCACACCATTA
CCTACATTCCCCTCTGCCCCGGGGCCTACACCGTCACCATCAAGTACGGCGGCCAGCCCGTGCCCAACTT
CCCCAGCAAGCTGCAGGTGGAACCTGCGGTGGACACTTCCGGTGTCCAGTGCTATGGGCCTGGTATTGAG
GGCCAGGGTGTCTTCCGTGAGGCCACCACTGAGTTCAGTGTGGACGCCCGGGCTCTGACACAGACCGGAG
GGCCGCACGTCAAGGCCCGTGTGGCCAACCCCTCAGGCAACCTGACGGAGACCTACGTTCAGGACCGTGG
CGATGGCATGTACAAAGTGGAGTACACGCCTTACGAGGAGGGACTGCACTCCGTGGACGTGACCTATGAC
GGCAGTCCCGTGCCCAGCAGCCCCTTCCAGGTGCCCGTGACCGAGGGCTGCGACCCCTCCCGGGTGCGTG
TCCACGGGCCAGGCATCCAAAGTGGCACCACCAACAAGCCCAACAAGTTCACTGTGGAGACCAGGGGAGC
TGGCACGGGCGGCCTGGGCCTGGCTGTAGAGGGCCCCTCCGAGGCCAAGATGTCCTGCATGGATAACAAG
GACGGCAGCTGCTCGGTCGAGTACATCCCTTATGAGGCTGGCACCTACAGCCTCAACGTCACCTATGGTG
GCCATCAAGTGCCAGGCAGTCCTTTCAAGGTCCCTGTGCATGATGTGACAGATGCGTCCAAGGTCAAGTG
CTCTGGGCCCGGCCTGAGCCCAGGCATGGTTCGTGCCAACCTCCCTCAGTCCTTCCAGGTGGACACAAGC
AAGGCTGGTGTGGCCCCATTGCAGGTCAAAGTGCAAGGGCCCAAAGGCCTGGTGGAGCCAGTGGACGTGG
TAGACAACGCTGATGGCACCCAGACCGTCAATTATGTGCCCAGCCGAGAAGGGCCCTACAGCATCTCAGT
ACTGTATGGAGATGAAGAGGTACCCCGGAGCCCCTTCAAGGTCAAGGTGCTGCCTACTCATGATGCCAGC
AAGGTGAAGGCCAGTGGCCCCGGGCTCAACACCACTGGCGTGCCTGCCAGCCTGCCCGTGGAGTTCACCA
TCGATGCAAAGGACGCCGGGGAGGGCCTGCTGGCTGTCCAGATCACGGATCCCGAAGGCAAGCCGAAGAA
GACACACATCCAAGACAACCATGACGGCACGTATACAGTGGCCTACGTGCCAGACGTGACAGGTCGCTAC
ACCATCCTCATCAAGTACGGTGGTGACGAGATCCCCTTCTCCCCGTACCGCGTGCGTGCCGTGCCCACCG
GGGACGCCAGCAAGTGCACTGTCACAGTGTCAATCGGAGGTCACGGGCTAGGTGCTGGCATCGGCCCCAC
CATTCAGATTGGGGAGGAGACGGTGATCACTGTGGACACTAAGGCGGCAGGCAAAGGCAAAGTGACGTGC
ACCGTGTGCACGCCTGATGGCTCAGAGGTGGATGTGGACGTGGTGGAGAATGAGGACGGCACTTTCGACA
TCTTCTACACGGCCCCCCAGCCGGGCAAATACGTCATCTGTGTGCGCTTTGGTGGCGAGCACGTGCCCAA
CAGCCCCTTCCAAGTGACGGCTCTGGCTGGGGACCAGCCCTCGGTGCAGCCCCCTCTACGGTCTCAGCAG
CTGGCCCCACAGTACACCTACGCCCAGGGCGGCCAGCAGACTTGGGCCCCGGAGAGGCCCCTGGTGGGTG
TCAATGGGCTGGATGTGACCAGCCTGAGGCCCTTTGACCTTGTCATCCCCTTCACCATCAAGAAGGGCGA
GATCACAGGGGAGGTTCGGATGCCCTCAGGCAAGGTGGCGCAGCCCACCATCACTGACAACAAAGACGGC
ACCGTGACCGTGCGGTATGCACCCAGCGAGGCTGGCCTGCACGAGATGGACATCCGCTATGACAACATGC
ACATCCCAGGAAGCCCCTTGCAGTTCTATGTGGATTACGTCAACTGTGGCCATGTCACTGCCTATGGGCC
TGGCCTCACCCATGGAGTAGTGAACAAGCCTGCCACCTTCACCGTCAACACCAAGGATGCAGGAGAGGGG
GGCCTGTCTCTGGCCATTGAGGGCCCGTCCAAAGCAGAAATCAGCTGCACTGACAACCAGGATGGGACAT
GCAGCGTGTCCTACCTGCCTGTGCTGCCGGGGGACTACAGCATTCTAGTCAAGTACAATGAACAGCACGT
CCCAGGCAGCCCCTTCACTGCTCGGGTCACAGGTGACGACTCCATGCGTATGTCCCACCTAAAGGTCGGC
TCTGCTGCCGACATCCCCATCAACATCTCAGAGACGGATCTCAGCCTGCTGACGGCCACTGTGGTCCCGC
CCTCGGGCCGGGAGGAGCCCTGTTTGCTGAAGCGGCTGCGTAATGGCCACGTGGGGATTTCATTCGTGCC
CAAGGAGACGGGGGAGCACCTGGTGCATGTGAAGAAAAATGGCCAGCACGTGGCCAGCAGCCCCATCCCG
GTGGTGATCAGCCAGTCGGAAATTGGGGATGCCAGTCGTGTTCGGGTCTCTGGTCAGGGCCTTCACGAAG
GCCACACCTTTGAGCCTGCAGAGTTTATCATTGATACCCGCGATGCAGGCTATGGTGGGCTCAGCCTGTC
CATTGAGGGCCCCAGCAAGGTGGACATCAACACAGAGGACCTGGAGGACGGGACGTGCAGGGTCACCTAC
TGCCCCACAGAGCCAGGCAACTACATCATCAACATCAAGTTTGCCGACCAGCACGTGCCTGGCAGCCCCT
TCTCTGTGAAGGTGACAGGCGAGGGCCGGGTGAAAGAGAGCATCACCCGCAGGCGTCGGGCTCCTTCAGT
GGCCAACGTTGGTAGTCATTGTGACCTCAGCCTGAAAATCCCTGAAATTAGCATCCAGGATATGACAGCC
CAGGTGACCAGCCCATCGGGCAAGACCCATGAGGCCGAGATCGTGGAAGGGGAGAACCACACCTACTGCA
TCCGCTTTGTTCCCGCTGAGATGGGCACACACACAGTCAGCGTCAAGTACAAGGGCCAGCACGTGCCTGG
GAGCCCCTTCCAGTTCACCGTGGGGCCCCTAGGGGAAGGGGGAGCCCACAAGGTCCGAGCTGGGGGCCCT
GGCCTGGAGAGAGCTGAAGCTGGAGTGCCAGCCGAATTCAGTATCTGGACCCGGGAAGCTGGTGCTGGAG
GCCTGGCCATTGCTGTCGAGGGCCCCAGCAAGGCTGAGATCTCTTTTGAGGACCGCAAGGACGGCTCCTG
TGGTGTGGCTTATGTGGTCCAGGAGCCAGGTGACTACGAAGTCTCAGTCAAGTTCAACGAGGAACACATT
CCCGACAGCCCCTTCGTGGTGCCTGTGGCTTCTCCGTCTGGCGACGCCCGCCGCCTCACTGTTTCTAGCC
TTCAGGAGTCAGGGCTAAAGGTCAACCAGCCAGCCTCTTTTGCAGTCAGCCTGAACGGGGCCAAGGGGGC
GATCGATGCCAAGGTGCACAGCCCCTCAGGAGCCCTGGAGGAGTGCTATGTCACAGAAATTGACCAAGAT
AAGTATGCTGTGCGCTTCATCCCTCGGGAGAATGGCGTTTACCTGATTGACGTCAAGTTCAACGGCACCC
ACATCCCTGGAAGCCCCTTCAAGATCCGAGTTGGGGAGCCTGGGCATGGAGGGGACCCAGGCTTGGTGTC
TGCTTACGGAGCAGGTCTGGAAGGCGGTGTCACAGGGAACCCAGCTGAGTTCGTCGTGAACACGAGCAAT
GCGGGAGCTGGTGCCCTGTCGGTGACCATTGACGGCCCCTCCAAGGTGAAGATGGATTGCCAGGAGTGCC
CTGAGGGCTACCGCGTCACCTATACCCCCATGGCACCTGGCAGCTACCTCATCTCCATCAAGTACGGCGG
CCCCTACCACATTGGGGGCAGCCCCTTCAAGGCCAAAGTCACAGGCCCCCGTCTCGTCAGCAACCACAGC
CTCCACGAGACATCATCAGTGTTTGTAGACTCTCTGACCAAGGCCACCTGTGCCCCCCAGCATGGGGCCC
CGGGTCCTGGGCCTGCTGACGCCAGCAAGGTGGTGGCCAAGGGCCTGGGGCTGAGCAAGGCCTACGTAGG
CCAGAAGAGCAGCTTCACAGTAGACTGCAGCAAAGCAGGCAACAACATGCTGCTGGTGGGGGTTCATGGC
CCAAGGACCCCCTGCGAGGAGATCCTGGTGAAGCACGTGGGCAGCCGGCTCTACAGCGTGTCCTACCTGC
TCAAGGACAAGGGGGAGTACACACTGGTGGTCAAATGGGGGCACGAGCACATCCCAGGCAGCCCCCACCG
CGTTGTGGTGCCCTAAGAGCTCAAGCTTCGAATTCTGCAGTCGACGGTACCGCGGGCCCGGGATCCACCG
GATCTAGATAACTGATCATAATCAGCCATACCACATTTGTAGAGGTTTTACTTGCTTTAAAAAACCTCCC
ACACCTCCCCCTGAACCTGAAACATAAAATGAATGCAATTGTTGTTGTTAACTTGTTTATTGCAGCTTAT
AATGGTTACAAATAAAGCAATAGCATCACAAATTTCACAAATAAAGCATTTTTTTCACTGCATTCTAGTT
GTGGTTTGTCCAAACTCATCAATGTATCTTAACGCGTAAATTGTAAGCGTTAATATTTTGTTAAAATTCG
CGTTAAATTTTTGTTAAATCAGCTCATTTTTTAACCAATAGGCCGAAATCGGCAAAATCCCTTATAAATC
AAAAGAATAGACCGAGATAGGGT
[37 nt withheld, positions 10594-10630]
AAAGAACGTGGACTCCAACGTCAAAGG
[49 nt withheld, positions 10658-10706]
T
[91 nt withheld, positions 10708-10798]
G
[124 nt withheld, positions 10800-10923]
CAGGTGGCACTTTTCGGGGAAATGTGCGCGGAACCCCTATTTGTTTATTTTTCTAAATACATTCAAATAT
GTATCCGCTCATGAGACAATAACCCTGATAAATGCTTCAATAATATTGAAAAAGGAAGAGTCCTGAGGCG
GAAAGAACCAGCTGTGGAATGTGTGTCAGTTAGGGTGTGGAAAGTCCCCAGGCTCCCCAGCAGGCAGAAG
TATGCAAAGCATGCATCTCAATTAGTCAGCAACCAGGTGTGGAAAGTCCCCAGGCTCCCCAGCAGGCAGA
AGTATGCAAAGCATGCATCTCAATTAGTCAGCAACCATAGTCCCGCCCCTAACTCCGCCCATCCCGCCCC
TAACTCCGCCCAGTTCCGCCCATTCTCCGCCCCATGGCTGACTAATTTTTTTTATTTATGCAGAGGCCGA
GGCCGCCTCGGCCTCTGAGCTATTCCAGAAGTAGTGAGGAGGCTTTTTTGGAGGCCTAGGCTTTTGCAAA
GATCGATCAAGAGACAGGATGAGGATCGTTTCGCATGATTGAACAAGATGGATTGCACGCAGGTTCTCCG
GCCGCTTGGGTGGAGAGGCTATTCGGCTATGACTGGGCACAACAGACAATCGGCTGCTCTGATGCCGCCG
TGTTCCGGCTGTCAGCGCAGGGGCGCCCGGTTCTTTTTGTCAAGACCGACCTGTCCGGTGCCCTGAATGA
ACTGCAAGACGAGGCAGCGCGGCTATCGTGGCTGGCCACGACGGGCGTTCCTTGCGCAGCTGTGCTCGAC
GTTGTCACTGAAGCGGGAAGGGACTGGCTGCTATTGGGCGAAGTGCCGGGGCAGGATCTCCTGTCATCTC
ACCTTGCTCCTGCCGAGAAAGTATCCATCATGGCTGATGCAATGCGGCGGCTGCATACGCTTGATCCGGC
TACCTGCCCATTCGACCACCAAGCGAAACATCGCATCGAGCGAGCACGTACTCGGATGGAAGCCGGTCTT
GTCGATCAGGATGATCTGGACGAAGAGCATCAGGGGCTCGCGCCAGCCGAACTGTTCGCCAGGCTCAAGG
CGAGCATGCCCGACGGCGAGGATCTCGTCGTGACCCATGGCGATGCCTGCTTGCCGAATATCATGGTGGA
AAATGGCCGCTTTTCTGGATTCATCGACTGTGGCCGGCTGGGTGTGGCGGACCGCTATCAGGACATAGCG
TTGGCTACCCGTGATATTGCTGAAGAGCTTGGCGGCGAATGGGCTGACCGCTTCCTCGTGCTTTACGGTA
TCGCCGCTCCCGATTCGCAGCGCATCGCCTTCTATCGCCTTCTTGACGAGTTCTTCTGAGCGGGACTCTG
GGGTTCGAAATGACCGACCAAGCGACGCCCAACCTGCCATCACGAGATTTCGATTCCACCGCCGCCTTCT
ATGAAAGGTTGGGCTTCGGAATCGTTTTCCGGGACGCCGGCTGGATGATCCTCCAGCGCGGGGATCTCAT
GCTGGAGTTCTTCGCCCACCCTAGGGGGAGGCTAACTGAAACACGGAAGGAGACAATACCGGAAGGAACC
CGCGCTATGACGGCAATAAAAAGACAGAATAAAACGCACGGTGTTGGGTCGTTTGTTCATAAACGCGGGG
TTCGGTCCCAGGGCTGGCACTCTGTCGATACCCCACCGAGACCCCATTGGGGCCAATACGCCCGCGTTTC
TTCCTTTTCCCCACCCCACCCCCCAAGTTCGGGTGAAGGCCCAGGGCTCGCAGCCAACGTCGGGGCGGCA
GGCCCTGCCATAGCCTCAGGTTACTCATATATACTTTAGATTGATTTAAAACTTCATTTTTAATTTAAAA
GGATCTAGGTGAAGATCCTTTTTGATAATCTCATGACCAAAATCCCTTAACGTGAGTTTTCGTTCCACTG
AGCGTCAGACCCCGTAGAAAAGATCAAAGGATCTTCTTGAGATCCTTTTTTTCTGCGCGTAATCTGCTGC
TTGCAAACAAAAAAACCACCGCTACCAGCGGTGGTTTGTTTGCCGGATCAAGAGCTACCAACTCTTTTTC
CGAAGGTAACTGGCTTCAGCAGAGCGCAGATACCAAATACTGTCCTTCTAGTGTAGCCGTAGTTAGGCCA
CCACTTCAAGAACTCTGTAGCACCGCCTACATACCTCGCTCTGCTAATCCTGTTACCAGTGGCTGCTGCC
AGTGGCGATAAGTCGTGTCTTACCGGGTTGGACTCAAGACGATAGTTACCGGATAAGGCGCAGCGGTCGG
GCTGAACGGGGGGTTCGTGCACACAGCCCAGCTTGGAGCGAACGACCTACACCGAACTGAGATACCTACA
GCGTGAGCTATGAGAAAGCGCCACGCTTCCCGAAGGGAGAAAGGCGGACAGGTATCCGGTAAGCGGCAGG
GTCGGAACAGGAGAGCGCACGAGGGAGCTTCCAGGGGGAAACGCCTGGTATCTTTATAGTCCTGTCGGGT
TTCGCCACCTCTGACTTGAGCGTCGATTTTTGTGATGCTCGTCAGGGGGGCGGAGCCTATGGAAAAACGC
CAGCAACGCGGCCTTTTTACGGTTCCTGGCCTTTTGCTGGCCTTTTGCTCACATGTTCTTTCCTGCGTTA
TCCCCTGATTCTGTGGATAACCGTATTACCGCCATGCAT
