>Addgene plasmid #61105 | Filamin-M-stFRET | addgene partial sequence | sequence record 100007 | CMV-F 5'-CGCAAATGGGCGGTAGGCGTG-3'
CTGGTTTAGTGAACCGTCAGATCCGCTAGCATGAGTAGCTCCCACTCTCGGGCGGGCCAGAGCGCAGCAG
GCGCGGCTCCGGGCGGCGGCGTCGACACGCGGGACGCCGAGATGCCGGCCACCGAGAAGGACCTGGCGGA
GGACGCGCCATGGAAGAAGATCCAGCAGAACACTTTCACGCGCTGGTGCAACGAGCACCTGAAGTGCGTG
AGCAAGCGCATCGCCAACCTGCAGACGGACCTGAGCGACGGGCTGCGGCTTATCGCGCTGTTGGAGGTGC
TCAGCCAGAAGAAGATGCACCGCAAGCACAACCAGCGGCCCACTTTCCGCCAAATGCAGCTTGAGAACGT
GTCGGTGGCACTCGAGTTCCTGGACCGCGAGAGCATCAAACTGGTGTCCATCGACAGCAAGGCCATCGTG
GACGGGAACCTGAAGCTGATCCTGGGCCTCATCTGGACCCTGATCCTGCACTACTCCATCTCCATGCCCA
TGTGGGACGAGGAGGAGGATGAGGAGGCCAAGAAGCAGACCCCCAAGCAGAGGCTCCTGGGCTGGATCCA
GAACAAGCTGCCGCAGCTGCCCATCACCAACTTCAGCCGGGACTGGCAGAGCGGCCGGGCCCTGGGCGCC
CTGGTGGACAGCTGTGCCCCGGGCCTGTGTCCTGACTGGGACTCTTGGGACGCCAGCAAGCCCGTTACCA
ATGCGCGAGAGGCCATGCAGCAGGCGGATGACTGGCTGGGCATCCCCCAGGTGATCACCCCCGAGGAGAT
TGTGGACCCCAACGTGGACGAGCACTCTGTCATGACCTACCTGT
