>Addgene plasmid #61105 | Filamin-M-stFRET | addgene partial sequence | sequence record 100008 | SV40pA-R 5'-GAAATTTGTGATGCTATTGC-3'
AACAATTGCATTCATTTTATGTTTCAGGTTCAGGGGGAGGTGTGGGAGGTTTTTTAAAGCAAGTAAAACC
TCTACAAATGTGGTATGGCTGATTATGATCAGTTATCTAGATCCGGTGGATCCCGGGCCCGCGGTACCGT
CGACTGCAGAATTCGAAGCTTGAGCTCTTAGGGCACCACAACGCGGTGGGGGCTGCCTGGGATGTGCTCG
TGCCCCCATTTGACCACCAGTGTGTACTCCCCCTTGTCCTTGAGCAGGTAGGACACGCTGTAGAGCCGGC
TGCCCACGTGCTTCACCAGGATCTCCTCGCAGGGGGTCCTTGGGCCATGAACCCCCACCAGCAGCATGTT
GTTGCCTGCTTTGCTGCAGTCTACTGTGAAGCTGCTCTTCTGGCCTACGTAGGCCTTGCTCAGCCCCAGG
CCCTTGGCCACCACCTTGCTGGCGTCAGCAGGCCCAGGACCCGGGGCCCCATGCTGGGGGGCACAGGTGG
CCTTGGTCAGAGAGTCTACAAACACTGATGATGTCTCGTGGAGGCTGTGGTTGCTGACGAGACGGGGGCC
TGTGACTTTGGCCTTGAAGGGGCTGCCCCCAATGTGGTAGGGGCCGCCGTACTTGATGGAGATGAGGTAG
CTGCCAGGTGCCATGGGGGTATAGGTGACGCGGTAGCCCTCAGGGCACTCCTGGCAATCCATCTTCACCT
TGGAGGGGCCGTCAATGGTCACCGACAGGGCACCAGCTCCCGCATTGCTCGTGTTCACGACGAACTCAGC
T
