>Addgene plasmid #61105 | Filamin-M-stFRET | addgene partial sequence | sequence record 100009 | hFLNA-Fwd 5'-GTGATCAGCCAGTCGGAAAT-3'
CTTCACGAAGGCCACACCTTTGAGCCTGCAGAGTTTATCATTGATACCCGCGATGCAGGCTATGGTGGGC
TCAGCCTGTCCATTGAGGGCCCCAGCAAGGTGGACATCAACACAGAGGACCTGGAGGACGGGACGTGCAG
GGTCACCTACTGCCCCACAGAGCCAGGCAACTACATCATCAACATCAAGTTTGCCGACCAGCACGTGCCT
GGCAGCCCCTTCTCTGTGAAGGTGACAGGCGAGGGCCGGGTGAAAGAGAGCATCACCCGCAGGCGTCGGG
CTCCTTCAGTGGCCAACGTTGGTAGTCATTGTGACCTCAGCCTGAAAATCCCTGAAATTAGCATCCAGGA
TATGACAGCCCAGGTGACCAGCCCATCGGGCAAGACCCATGAGGCCGAGATCGTGGAAGGGGAGAACCAC
ACCTACTGCATCCGCTTTGTTCCCGCTGAGATGGGCACACACACAGTCAGCGTCAAGTACAAGGGCCAGC
ACGTGCCTGGGAGCCCCTTCCAGTTCACCGTGGGGCCCCTAGGGGAAGGGGGAGCCCACAAGGTCCGAGC
TGGGGGCCCTGGCCTGGAGAGAGCTGAAGCTGGAGTGCCAGCCGAATTCAGTATCTGGACCCGGGAAGCT
GGTGCTGGAGGCCTGGCCATTGCTGTCGAGGGCCCCAGCAAGGCTGAGATCTCTTTTGAGGACCGCAAGG
ACGGCTCCTGTGGTGTGGCTTATGTGGTCCAGGAGCCAGGTGACTACGAAGTCTCAGTCAAGTTCAACGA
GGAACACATTCCCGACAGCCCCTTCGTGGTGCCTGTGGCTTCTCCGTCTGGCGACGCCCGCCGCCTCACT
GTTTCTAGCCTTCAGGAGTCAGGGCTAAAGGTCAACCAGCCAG
