>Addgene plasmid #61105 | Filamin-M-stFRET | addgene partial sequence | sequence record 100010 | mCerulean-R 5'-gaagcactgcacgccccaggt-3'
GGGCAGCTTGCCGGTGGTGCAGATGAACTTCAGGGTCAGCTTGCCGTAGGTGGCATCGCCCTCGCCCTCG
CCGGACACGCTGAACTTGTGGCCGTTTACGTCGCCGTCCAGCTCGACCAGGATGGGCACCACCCCGGTGA
ACAGCTCCTCGCCCTTGCTCACCATGGAATTCACACCTGCAAGTATCGGCACGAAACCCTGGATTTTCTG
ACCAATTTTTTTAAGCTTTTCTTTAATCTTGTTTCTAAATTTTCGTAAGCGCTTGCGCAGCCCAGATCTG
AGTCCGGACTTGTACAGCTCGTCCATGCCGAGAGTGATCCCGGCGGCGGTCACGAACTCCAGCAGGACCA
TGTGATCGCGCTTCTCGTTGGGGTCTTTGCTCAGTTTGGACTGGTAGCTCAGGTAGTGGTTGTCGGGCAG
CAGCACGGGGCCGTCGCCGATGGGGGTGTTCTGCTGGTAGTGGTCGGCGAGCTGCACGCCGCCGTCCTCG
ATGTTGTGGCGGATCTTGAAGTTGGCCTTGATGCCGTTCTTCTGCTTGTCGGCGGTGATATAGACGTTGT
GGCTGTTGTAGTTGTACTCCAGCTTGTGCCCCAGGATGTTGCCGTCCTCCTTGAAGTCGATGCCCTTCAG
CTCGATGCGGTTCACCAGGGTGTCGCCCTCGAACTTCACCTCGGCGCGGGTCTTGTAGTTGCCGTCGTCC
TTGAAGAAGATGGTGCGCTCCTGGACGTAGCCTTCGGGCATGGCGGACTTGAAGAAGTCGTGCTGCTTCA
TGTGGTCGGGGTAGCGGGCGAAGCACTGCAGGCCGTAGCCCAGGGTGGTCACGA
