>Addgene plasmid #61105 | Filamin-M-stFRET | addgene partial sequence | sequence record 100011 | mVenus-R 5'-cgaagcactgcaggccgtagc-3'
GGGCAGCTTGCCGGTGGTGCAGATCAGCTTCAGGGTCAGCTTGCCGTAGGTGGCATCGCCCTCGCCCTCG
CCGGACACGCTGAACTTGTGGCCGTTTACGTCGCCGTCCAGCTCGACCAGGATGGGCACCACCCCGGTGA
ACAGCTCCTCGCCCTTGCTCACGGATCCCAGCTGAAGCTTTCCGCCACCGGTACCACCAGCACCCTTTGA
TTTGACTGTGAACTCCTGGTCTTTGCCAACGTCCACCTTCTCTCCCAGGCCAGACACCTTGATCTTGCTG
AGGTCCAGGCTTGGAGATACTGCCACTGAGAAAGGGCTCTTAGGGATGGGATCCCCTCCATAAGTGACAT
TGACGCCTACTGGACCCTGCTGGACAGGCGTGTACTTGACTGTGTAGGTGTTGTCATGGTGGTCGATGAT
GTCCACATCTCGCACTGCATCCCCCTTGGTGAGTCCTGAGAACTGGACGTCCAGCTTGCCTTTGCCAGCA
GCTTTGGCATTTACTGTGAAGTGGGTGGGCTTGCCAAGCTCGACACCAGTGCGACTGAGGCCAGGGCCCT
CGGCCTTCACCTTACTGGCGTCATGAGAGGGCTCCACCTTGACTCGGATGGGGCTGGTGGGCGTGGCCTG
GTCAGCAAAGAGGACCATAATGGTGTAGCTGCCAGCCCCCCGGGGCGTGTACTTGACCGTGAAGGTGTCA
TTGTCATTGCGGATGATGTCGAAGTCGATGTCAGCTTCGGCGGGGCCTACCACTCCAGGGGCACACTTGA
TGCCGATGCTGACGTCCCCCTGGCCAGCCTCGGCGCAGT
